>Addgene plasmid #143573 | TFORF2181 | addgene full sequence | sequence record 400386 | Addgene NGS Result
TTAATGTAGTCTTATGCAATACTCTTGTAGTCTTGCAACATGGTAACGATGAGTTAGCAACATGCCTTAC
AAGGAGAGAAAAAGCACCGTGCATGCCGATTGGTGGAAGTAAGGTGGTACGATCGTGCCTTATTAGGAAG
GCAACAGACGGGTCTGACATGGATTGGACGAACCACTGAATTGCCGCATTGCAGAGATATTGTATTTAAG
TGCCTAGCTCGATACATAAACGGGTCTCTCTGGTTAGACCAGATCTGAGCCTGGGAGCTCTCTGGCTAAC
TAGGGAACCCACTGCTTAAGCCTCAATAAAGCTTGCCTTGAGTGCTTCAAGTAGTGTGTGCCCGTCTGTT
GTGTGACTCTGGTAACTAGAGATCCCTCAGACCCTTTTAGTCAGTGTGGAAAATCTCTAGCAGTGGCGCC
CGAACAGGGACTTGAAAGCGAAAGGGAAACCAGAGGAGCTCTCTCGACGCAGGACTCGGCTTGCTGAAGC
GCGCACGGCAAGAGGCGAGGGGCGGCGACTGGTGAGTACGCCAAAAATTTTGACTAGCGGAGGCTAGAAG
GAGAGAGATGGGTGCGAGAGCGTCAGTATTAAGCGGGGGAGAATTAGATCGCGATGGGAAAAAATTCGGT
TAAGGCCAGGGGGAAAGAAAAAATATAAATTAAAACATATAGTATGGGCAAGCAGGGAGCTAGAACGATT
CGCAGTTAATCCTGGCCTGTTAGAAACATCAGAAGGCTGTAGACAAATACTGGGACAGCTACAACCATCC
CTTCAGACAGGATCAGAAGAACTTAGATCATTATATAATACAGTAGCAACCCTCTATTGTGTGCATCAAA
GGATAGAGATAAAAGACACCAAGGAAGCTTTAGACAAGATAGAGGAAGAGCAAAACAAAAGTAAGACCAC
CGCACAGCAAGCGGCCGCTGATCTTCAGACCTGGAGGAGGAGATATGAGGGACAATTGGAGAAGTGAATT
ATATAAATATAAAGTAGTAAAAATTGAACCATTAGGAGTAGCACCCACCAAGGCAAAGAGAAGAGTGGTG
CAGAGAGAAAAAAGAGCAGTGGGAATAGGAGCTTTGTTCCTTGGGTTCTTGGGAGCAGCAGGAAGCACTA
TGGGCGCAGCGTCAATGACGCTGACGGTACAGGCCAGACAATTATTGTCTGGTATAGTGCAGCAGCAGAA
CAATTTGCTGAGGGCTATTGAGGCGCAACAGCATCTGTTGCAACTCACAGTCTGGGGCATCAAGCAGCTC
CAGGCAAGAATCCTGGCTGTGGAAAGATACCTAAAGGATCAACAGCTCCTGGGGATTTGGGGTTGCTCTG
GAAAACTCATTTGCACCACTGCTGTGCCTTGGAATGCTAGTTGGAGTAATAAATCTCTGGAACAGATTTG
GAATCACACGACCTGGATGGAGTGGGACAGAGAAATTAACAATTACACAAGCTTAATACACTCCTTAATT
GAAGAATCGCAAAACCAGCAAGAAAAGAATGAACAAGAATTATTGGAATTAGATAAATGGGCAAGTTTGT
GGAATTGGTTTAACATAACAAATTGGCTGTGGTATATAAAATTATTCATAATGATAGTAGGAGGCTTGGT
AGGTTTAAGAATAGTTTTTGCTGTACTTTCTATAGTGAATAGAGTTAGGCAGGGATATTCACCATTATCG
TTTCAGACCCACCTCCCAACCCCGAGGGGACCCATGCATTGCATCTCAATTAGTCAGCAACCAGGTGTGG
AAAGTCCCCAGGCTCCCCAGCAGGCAGAAGTATGCAAAGCATGCGTCTCAATTAGTCAGCAACCATAGTC
CCGCCCCTAACTCCGCCCATCCCGCCCCTAACTCCGCCCAGTTCCGCCCATTCTCCGCCCCATGGCTGAC
TAATTTTTTTTATTTATGCAGAGGCCGAGGCCGCCTCGGCCTCTGAGCTATTCCAGAAGTAGTGAGGAGG
CTTTTTTGGAGGCCTAGGCTTTTGCAAAAAGCTTTCTAGAGGTACCACCGGAGCTTACCATGACCGAGTA
CAAGCCCACGGTGCGCCTCGCCACCCGCGACGACGTCCCCAGGGCCGTACGCACCCTCGCCGCCGCGTTC
GCCGACTACCCCGCCACGCGCCACACCGTCGATCCGGACCGCCACATCGAGCGGGTCACCGAGCTGCAAG
AACTCTTCCTCACGCGCGTCGGGCTCGACATCGGCAAGGTGTGGGTCGCGGACGACGGCGCCGCCGTGGC
GGTCTGGACCACGCCGGAGAGCGTCGAAGCGGGGGCGGTGTTCGCCGAGATCGGCCCGCGCATGGCCGAG
TTGAGCGGTTCCCGGCTGGCCGCGCAGCAACAGATGGAAGGCCTCCTGGCGCCGCACCGGCCCAAGGAGC
CCGCGTGGTTCCTGGCCACCGTCGGCGTCTCGCCCGACCACCAGGGCAAGGGTCTGGGCAGCGCCGTCGT
GCTCCCCGGAGTGGAGGCGGCCGAGCGCGCCGGGGTGCCCGCCTTCCTGGAGACCTCCGCGCCCCGCAAC
CTCCCCTTCTACGAGCGGCTCGGCTTCACCGTCACCGCCGACGTCGAGGTGCCCGAAGGACCGCGCACCT
GGTGCATGACCCGCAAGCCCGGTGCCAGTTAACGAATTCTAGATCTTGAGACAAATGGCAGTATTCATCC
ACAATTTTAAAAGAAAAGGGGGGATTGGGGGGTACAGTGCAGGGGAAAGAATAGTAGACATAATAGCAAC
AGACATACAAACTAAAGAATTACAAAAACAAATTACAAAAATTCAAAATTTTCGGGTTTATTACAGGGAC
AGCAGAGATCCACTTTGGCGCCGGCTCGAGGCCTGCAGGTGCAAAGATGGATAAAGTTTTAAACAGAGAG
GAATCTTTGCAGCTAATGGACCTTCTAGGTCTTGAAAGGAGTGGGAATTGGCTCCGGTGCCCGTCAGTGG
GCAGAGCGCACATCGCCCACAGTCCCCGAGAAGTTGGGGGGAGGGGTCGGCAATTGAACCGGTGCCTAGA
GAAGGTGGCGCGGGGTAAACTGGGAAAGTGATGTCGTGTACTGGCTCCGCCTTTTTCCCGAGGGTGGGGG
AGAACCGTATATAAGTGCAGTAGTCGCCGTGAACGTTCTTTTTCGCAACGGGTTTGCCGCCAGAACACAG
GTAAGTGCCGTGTGTGGTTCCCGCGGGCCTGGCCTCTTTACGGGTTATGGCCCTTGCGTGCCTTGAATTA
CTTCCACCTGGCTGCAGTACGTGATTCTTGATCCCGAGCTTCGGGTTGGAAGTGGGTGGGAGAGTTCGAG
GCCTTGCGCTTAAGGAGCCCCTTCGCCTCGTGCTTGAGTTGAGGCCTGGCCTGGGCGCTGGGGCCGCCGC
GTGCGAATCTGGTGGCACCTTCGCGCCTGTCTCGCTGCTTTCGATAAGTCTCTAGCCATTTAAAATTTTT
GATGACCTGCTGCGACGCTTTTTTTCTGGCAAGATAGTCTTGTAAATGCGGGCCAAGATCTGCACACTGG
TATTTCGGTTTTTGGGGCCGCGGGCGGCGACGGGGCCCGTGCGTCCCAGCGCACATGTTCGGCGAGGCGG
GGCCTGCGAGCGCGGCCACCGAGAATCGGACGGGGGTAGTCTCAAGCTGGCCGGCCTGCTCTGGTGCCTG
GCCTCGCGCCGCCGTGTATCGCCCCGCCCTGGGCGGCAAGGCTGGCCCGGTCGGCACCAGTTGCGTGAGC
GGAAAGATGGCCGCTTCCCGGCCCTGCTGCAGGGAGCTCAAAATGGAGGACGCGGCGCTCGGGAGAGCGG
GCGGGTGAGTCACCCACACAAAGGAAAAGGGCCTTTCCGTCCTCAGCCGTCGCTTCATGTGACTCCACGG
AGTACCGGGCGCCGTCCAGGCACCTCGATTAGTTCTCGAGCTTTTGGAGTACGTCGTCTTTAGGTTGGGG
GGAGGGGTTTTATGCGATGGAGTTTCCCCACACTGAGTGGGTGGAGACTGAAGTTAGGCCAGCTTGGCAC
TTGATGTAATTCTCCTTGGAATTTGCCCTTTTTGAGTTTGGATCTTGGTTCATTCTCAAGCCTCAGACAG
TGGTTCAAAGTTTTTTTCTTCCATTTCAGGTGTCGTGAGGCTAGCACCGCCACCATGGCAGCGGCTGCGC
CGAGGCGCCCGACTCAGGGCACTGTGACCTTTGAAGATGTGGCTGTGAACTTTTCCCAGGAGGAGTGGTG
TCTTCTTAGTGAGGCTCAGAGGTGCTTGTACCGTGATGTGATGCTAGAGAACCTGGCTCTCATATCCTCG
CTGGGTTGTTGGTGTGGATCAAAAGATGAGGAGGCACCTTGTAAGCAGAGAATTTCTGTACAAAGAGAGT
CTCAGAGCAGGACTCCTAGGGCAGGTGTTTCTCCTAAGAAGGCTCACCCCTGTGAAATGTGTGGCCTCAT
CTTGGAGGATGTTTTTCACTTTGCTGACCACCAGGAAACTCATCACAAGCAGAAGCTGAACAGGAGTGGA
GCATGTGGAAAAAACTTGGATGACACTGCATACCTTCATCAGCACCAGAAGCAGCATATTGGAGAGAAAT
TCTACAGAAAGAGTGTCAGAGAAGCATCGTTTGTAAAGAAACGTAAGCTCAGGGTGTCACAGGAGCCATT
TGTCTTCCGCGAGTTTGGGAAGGACGTTCTGCCCAGTTCAGGATTGTGCCAAGAAGCAGCTGCTGTAGAG
AAGACAGACAGTGAAACTATGCATGGCCCACCCTTTCAGGAGGGAAAAACTAATTACAGTTGTGGAAAAC
GCACAAAAGCCTTCAGCACCAAACACTCAGTTATTCCACACCAGAAACTTTTCACTAGAGATGGATGTTA
TGTGTGCAGTGATTGTGGAAAATCCTTTAGCAGATATGTCAGCTTCAGTAATCATCAGCGAGATCACACT
GCAAAAGGACCTTATGATTGTGGAGAGTGTGGGAAATCTTATAGTCGAAAGAGCAGCCTTATTCAACATC
AGCGAGTCCACACTGGAAAGACAGCTTATCCCTGTGAGGAGTGCGGGAAATCTTTTAGTCAGAAGGGCAG
CCTTATTAGCCATCAGCGTGTTCACACTGGAGAAAGGCCTTATGAGTGTAGAGAATATGGGAAATCTTTT
GGTCAAAAGGGTAACCTCATTCAACATCAGCAAGGTCACACTGGAGAGAGAGCTTATCACTGTGGGGAAT
GTGGGAAATCTTTTCGTCAGAAGTTCTGCTTTATTAACCATCAGCGTGTTCACACTGGAGAAAGGCCTTA
CAAGTGTGGAGAATGTGGAAAATCTTTTGGTCAAAAGGGCAACCTCGTTCAACATCAGCGAGGTCATACT
GGAGAAAGGCCCTATGAGTGCAAGGAATGTGGGAAATCATTTAGGTACAGATCCCACCTCACTGAACACC
AGAGACTTCACACTGGGGAAAGACCTTACAATTGTAGGGAATGTGGGAAATTATTTAACAGGAAGTATCA
TCTTCTCGTTCATGAGAGAGTTCACACTGGAGAAAGGCCATATGCGTGTGAGGTATGTGGGAAATTATTT
GGTAATAAGAACTGCGTGACTATACATCAGAGGATTCACACTGGAGAAAGGCCGTATGAATGCAATGAAT
GTGGGAAATCATTTCTTTCCAGCTCTGCGCTTCATGTTCATAAAAGAGTTCATTCTGGACAAAAGCCTTA
TAAGTGCAGTGAATGTGGAAAATCCTTTGCTGAATGTTCCAGTCTCATTAAACACAGGAGAATTCACACT
GGAGAAAGGCCTTATGAATGTACCAAATGTGGAAAAACATTTCAGCGAAGCTCTACCCTCCTTCATCATC
AGAGTTCACACAGGAGAAAGGCCTTATAGTAATGAACTAGTCCGTAACTTGAAAGTATTTCGATTTCTTG
GCTTTATATATCTTGTGGAAAGGACGACCGTTGTGCCCAGCCGGATTACTCACGCGTTAAGTCGACAATC
AACCTCTGGATTACAAAATTTGTGAAAGATTGACTGGTATTCTTAACTATGTTGCTCCTTTTACGCTATG
TGGATACGCTGCTTTAATGCCTTTGTATCATGCTATTGCTTCCCGTATGGCTTTCATTTTCTCCTCCTTG
TATAAATCCTGGTTGCTGTCTCTTTATGAGGAGTTGTGGCCCGTTGTCAGGCAACGTGGCGTGGTGTGCA
CTGTGTTTGCTGACGCAACCCCCACTGGTTGGGGCATTGCCACCACCTGTCAGCTCCTTTCCGGGACTTT
CGCTTTCCCCCTCCCTATTGCCACGGCGGAACTCATCGCCGCCTGCCTTGCCCGCTGCTGGACAGGGGCT
CGGCTGTTGGGCACTGACAATTCCGTGGTGTTGTCGGGGAAATCATCGTCCTTTCCTTGGCTGCTCGCCT
GTGTTGCCACCTGGATTCTGCGCGGGACGTCCTTCTGCTACGTCCCTTCGGCCCTCAATCCAGCGGACCT
TCCTTCCCGCGGCCTGCTGCCGGCTCTGCGGCCTCTTCCGCGTCTTCGCCTTCGCCCTCAGACGAGTCGG
ATCTCCCTTTGGGCCGCCTCCCCGCGTCGACTTTAAGACCAATGACTTACAAGGCAGCTGTAGATCTTAG
CCACTTTTTAAAAGAAAAGGGGGGACTGGAAGGGCTAATTCACTCCCAACGAAGACAAGATCTGCTTTTT
GCTTGTACTGGGTCTCTCTGGTTAGACCAGATCTGAGCCTGGGAGCTCTCTGGCTAACTAGGGAACCCAC
TGCTTAAGCCTCAATAAAGCTTGCCTTGAGTGCTTCAAGTAGTGTGTGCCCGTCTGTTGTGTGACTCTGG
TAACTAGAGATCCCTCAGACCCTTTTAGTCAGTGTGGAAAATCTCTAGCAGTACGTATAGTAGTTCATGT
CATCTTATTATTCAGTATTTATAACTTGCAAAGAAATGAATATCAGAGAGTGAGAGGAACTTGTTTATTG
CAGCTTATAATGGTTACAAATAAAGCAATAGCATCACAAATTTCACAAATAAAGCATTTTTTTCACTGCA
TTCTAGTTGTGGTTTGTCCAAACTCATCAATGTATCTTATCATGTCTGGCTCTAGCTATCCCGCCCCTAA
CTCCGCCCATCCCGCCCCTAACTCCGCCCAGTTCCGCCCATTCTCCGCCCCATGGCTGACTAATTTTTTT
TATTTATGCAGAGGCCGAGGCCGCCTCGGCCTCTGAGCTATTCCAGAAGTAGTGAGGAGGCTTTTTTGGA
GGCCTAGGGACGTACCCAATTCGCCCTATAGTGAGTCGTATTACGCGCGCTCACTGGCCGTCGTTTTACA
ACGTCGTGACTGGGAAAACCCTGGCGTTACCCAACTTAATCGCCTTGCAGCACATCCCCCTTTCGCCAGC
TGGCGTAATAGCGAAGAGGCCCGCACCGATCGCCCTTCCCAACAGTTGCGCAGCCTGAATGGCGAATGGG
[124 nt withheld, positions 7421-7544]
C
[91 nt withheld, positions 7546-7636]
A
[49 nt withheld, positions 7638-7686]
CCTTTGACGTTGGAGTCCACGTTCTTT
[37 nt withheld, positions 7714-7750]
ACCCTATCTCGGTCTATTCTTTTGATTTATAAGGGATTTTGCCGATTTCGGCCTATTGGTTAAAAAATGA
GCTGATTTAACAAAAATTTAACGCGAATTTTAACAAAATATTAACGCTTACAATTTAGGTGGCACTTTTC
GGGGAAATGTGCGCGGAACCCCTATTTGTTTATTTTTCTAAATACATTCAAATATGTATCCGCTCATGAG
ACAATAACCCTGATAAATGCTTCAATAATATTGAAAAAGGAAGAGTATGAGTATTCAACATTTCCGTGTC
GCCCTTATTCCCTTTTTTGCGGCATTTTGCCTTCCTGTTTTTGCTCACCCAGAAACGCTGGTGAAAGTAA
AAGATGCTGAAGATCAGTTGGGTGCACGAGTGGGTTACATCGAACTGGATCTCAACAGCGGTAAGATCCT
TGAGAGTTTTCGCCCCGAAGAACGTTTTCCAATGATGAGCACTTTTAAAGTTCTGCTATGTGGCGCGGTA
TTATCCCGTATTGACGCCGGGCAAGAGCAACTCGGTCGCCGCATACACTATTCTCAGAATGACTTGGTTG
AGTACTCACCAGTCACAGAAAAGCATCTTACGGATGGCATGACAGTAAGAGAATTATGCAGTGCTGCCAT
AACCATGAGTGATAACACTGCGGCCAACTTACTTCTGACAACGATCGGAGGACCGAAGGAGCTAACCGCT
TTTTTGCACAACATGGGGGATCATGTAACTCGCCTTGATCGTTGGGAACCGGAGCTGAATGAAGCCATAC
CAAACGACGAGCGTGACACCACGATGCCTGTAGCAATGGCAACAACGTTGCGCAAACTATTAACTGGCGA
ACTACTTACTCTAGCTTCCCGGCAACAATTAATAGACTGGATGGAGGCGGATAAAGTTGCAGGACCACTT
CTGCGCTCGGCCCTTCCGGCTGGCTGGTTTATTGCTGATAAATCTGGAGCCGGTGAGCGTGGGTCTCGCG
GTATCATTGCAGCACTGGGGCCAGATGGTAAGCCCTCCCGTATCGTAGTTATCTACACGACGGGGAGTCA
GGCAACTATGGATGAACGAAATAGACAGATCGCTGAGATAGGTGCCTCACTGATTAAGCATTGGTAACTG
TCAGACCAAGTTTACTCATATATACTTTAGATTGATTTAAAACTTCATTTTTAATTTAAAAGGATCTAGG
TGAAGATCCTTTTTGATAATCTCATGACCAAAATCCCTTAACGTGAGTTTTCGTTCCACTGAGCGTCAGA
CCCCGTAGAAAAGATCAAAGGATCTTCTTGAGATCCTTTTTTTCTGCGCGTAATCTGCTGCTTGCAAACA
AAAAAACCACCGCTACCAGCGGTGGTTTGTTTGCCGGATCAAGAGCTACCAACTCTTTTTCCGAAGGTAA
CTGGCTTCAGCAGAGCGCAGATACCAAATACTGTTCTTCTAGTGTAGCCGTAGTTAGGCCACCACTTCAA
GAACTCTGTAGCACCGCCTACATACCTCGCTCTGCTAATCCTGTTACCAGTGGCTGCTGCCAGTGGCGAT
AAGTCGTGTCTTACCGGGTTGGACTCAAGACGATAGTTACCGGATAAGGCGCAGCGGTCGGGCTGAACGG
GGGGTTCGTGCACACAGCCCAGCTTGGAGCGAACGACCTACACCGAACTGAGATACCTACAGCGTGAGCT
ATGAGAAAGCGCCACGCTTCCCGAAGGGAGAAAGGCGGACAGGTATCCGGTAAGCGGCAGGGTCGGAACA
GGAGAGCGCACGAGGGAGCTTCCAGGGGGAAACGCCTGGTATCTTTATAGTCCTGTCGGGTTTCGCCACC
TCTGACTTGAGCGTCGATTTTTGTGATGCTCGTCAGGGGGGCGGAGCCTATGGAAAAACGCCAGCAACGC
GGCCTTTTTACGGTTCCTGGCCTTTTGCTGGCCTTTTGCTCACATGTTCTTTCCTGCGTTATCCCCTGAT
TCTGTGGATAACCGTATTACCGCCTTTGAGTGAGCTGATACCGCTCGCCGCAGCCGAACGACCGAGCGCA
GCGAGTCAGTGAGCGAGGAAGCGGAAGAGCGCCCAATACGCAAACCGCCTCTCCCCGCGCGTTGGCCGAT
TCATTAATGCAGCTGGCACGACAGGTTTCCCGACTGGAAAGCGGGCAGTGAGCGCAACGCAATTAATGTG
AGTTAGCTCACTCATTAGGCACCCCAGGCTTTACACTTTATGCTTCCGGCTCGTATGTTGTGTGGAATTG
TGAGCGGATAACAATTTCACACAGGAAACAGCTATGACCATGATTACGCCAAGCGCGCAATTAACCCTCA
CTAAAGGGAACAAAAGCTGGAGCTGCAAGC
Features (pLannotate 1.2.2; 31 found; start..end, strand, type, name):
      5..231     +  promoter       RSV promoter: Rous sarcoma virus enhancer/promoter
    232..412     +  LTR            5' LTR (truncated): truncated 5' long terminal repeat (LTR) from HIV-1
    459..584     +  misc_feature   HIV-1 Ψ: packaging signal of human immunodeficiency virus type 1
    568..931     +  CDS            HIV-1 gag (fragment): gag protein from human immunodeficiency virus 1; gag
   1077..1310    +  misc_feature   RRE: The Rev response element (RRE) of HIV-1 allows for Rev-dependent mRNA export from the nucleus to the cytoplasm.
   1687..1713    +  CDS            Rev (fragment): human immunodeficiency virus 1 (HIV-1) Rev protein; rev; enhances nuclear export of unspliced and incompletely spliced viral mRNAs
   1720..1743    +  promoter       SV40 promoter (fragment): SV40 early promoter
   1744..1815    +  promoter       SV40 promoter (fragment): SV40 enhancer and early promoter
   1839..1974    +  rep_origin     SV40 ori: SV40 origin of replication
   2020..2616    +  CDS            PuroR (fragment): puromycin N-acetyltransferase; pac from Streptomyces; confers resistance to puromycin
   2665..2782    +  misc_feature   cPPT/CTS: central polypurine tract and central termination sequence of HIV-1
   2847..2913    +  CDS            small t antigen (fragment): SV40 (simian virus 40) small t antigen
   2920..4098    +  promoter       EF-1α promoter: strong constitutive promoter for human elongation factor EF-1α
   4115..4849    +  CDS            ZNF417 (fragment): ZN417_HUMAN - Experimental evidence at protein level: Swiss-Prot protein existence level 1. May be involved in transcriptional regulation. From Homo sapiens (Human).
   5852..5905    +  promoter       U6 promoter (fragment): RNA polymerase III promoter for human U6 snRNA
   5947..6535    +  misc_feature   WPRE: woodchuck hepatitis virus posttranscriptional regulatory element
   6586..6605    +  misc_feature   cPPT/CTS (fragment): central polypurine tract and central termination sequence of HIV-1
   6607..6840    +  LTR            3' LTR (ΔU3): self-inactivating 3' long terminal repeat (LTR) from HIV-1
   6918..7039    +  polyA_signal   SV40 poly(A) signal: SV40 polyadenylation signal
   7079..7214    +  rep_origin     SV40 ori: SV40 origin of replication
   7235..7253    -  promoter       T7 promoter: promoter for bacteriophage T7 RNA polymerase
   7261..7416    +  CDS            lacZα (fragment): LacZα fragment of β-galactosidase; lacZ fragment
   7421..7849    +  rep_origin     f1 ori (sequence partly withheld): f1 bacteriophage origin of replication; arrow indicates direction of (+) strand synthesis
   7902..8006    +  promoter       AmpR promoter: bla
   8007..8867    +  CDS            AmpR: β-lactamase; bla; confers resistance to ampicillin, carbenicillin, and related antibiotics
   9038..9626    +  rep_origin     ori: high-copy-number ColE1/pMB1/pBR322/pUC origin of replication
   9809..9901    +  CDS            lacI (fragment): lac repressor; lacI; The lac repressor binds to the lac operator to inhibit transcription in E. coli. This inhibition can be relieved by adding lactose or isopropyl-β-D-thiogalactopyranoside (IPTG).
   9914..9935    +  protein_bind   CAP binding site: CAP binding activates transcription in the presence of cAMP. E. coli catabolite activator protein
   9950..9980    +  promoter       lac promoter: promoter for the E. coli lac operon
   9988..10004   +  protein_bind   lac operator: The lac repressor binds to the lac operator to inhibit transcription in E. coli. This inhibition can be relieved by adding lactose or isopropyl-β-D-thiogalactopyranoside (IPTG). lac repressor encoded by lacI
  10049..10067   +  promoter       T3 promoter: promoter for bacteriophage T3 RNA polymerase
