[The description below was written by a language model from this plasmid's Addgene catalogue record and pLannotate feature annotations shown in this document.]
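Description:
TFORF2181 is a third-generation-style, self-inactivating lentiviral expression plasmid built on the pLX_TRC317 backbone, carrying the human zinc-finger gene ZNF417 as one member of a barcoded transcription factor ORF collection. In bacteria it is maintained through a high-copy ColE1/pUC-type origin and selected with ampicillin via the β-lactamase gene. An f1 origin and remnants of a lac/T7/T3 cloning region are also present in the backbone. The depositor notes that the plasmid can recombine, as is common for LTR-containing vectors, and that the ORF portion was made by gene synthesis.

The viral genome is transcribed from an RSV promoter fused to a truncated HIV-1 5' LTR, followed by the Ψ packaging signal, a gag fragment, the Rev response element and a cPPT/CTS. It ends in a ΔU3 3' LTR that inactivates LTR promoter activity after integration, followed by an SV40 polyadenylation signal. Within this unit, an SV40 early promoter drives puromycin N-acetyltransferase for selection of transduced mammalian cells, and a separate EF-1α promoter drives the ZNF417 ORF, with a WPRE downstream to enhance transcript stability and expression. The automated annotation labels only part of the roughly 1.8 kb insert as ZNF417. The remainder of the interval before the WPRE is largely unannotated, and the 24-bp barcode described in the record is not marked as a feature, so its exact position is not stated.

The construct is intended for constitutive overexpression of ZNF417 after lentiviral delivery, particularly in pooled screens where the unique barcode identifies which transcription factor each cell received, as in directed-differentiation studies.
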