Addgene plasmid #143573: TFORF2181
Purpose: Lentiviral vector for overexpressing transcription factor ORFs with unique 24-bp barcodes. Barcodes facilitate identification of transcription factors in pooled screens.
Depositing lab: Feng Zhang. Depositing organization: Broad Institute. Publication: A transcription factor atlas of directed differentiation. Joung J, Ma S, Tay T, Geiger-Schuller KR, Kirchgatterer PC, Verdine VK, Guo B, Arias-Garcia MA, Allen WE, Singh A, Kuksenko O, Abudayyeh OO, Gootenberg JS, Fu Z, Macrae RK, Buenrostro JD, Regev A, Zhang F. Cell. 2023 Jan 5;186(1):209-229.e26. doi: 10.1016/j.cell.2022.11.026. PubMed 36608654.
Backbone
  Vector backbone: pLX_TRC317
  Backbone manufacturer: Broad Institute Genetic Perturbation Platform
  Backbone size w/o insert (bp): 8264
  Vector type: Mammalian Expression, Lentiviral
  Selectable markers: Puromycin
Growth in bacteria
  Bacterial resistance: Ampicillin, 100 μg/mL
  Growth temperature: 37°C
  Growth strain: NEB Stable
  Copy number: High Copy
Gene/Insert
  Gene/Insert name: ZNF417
  Species: H. sapiens (human)
  Insert size (bp): 1826
  Entrez Gene: ZNF417 (a.k.a. MGC34079)
  Promoter: EF1a
  Cloning method: Unknown
  Sequencing primers: 5′ GGGTGGAGACTGAAGTTAGGCCAG; 3′ CACATAGCGTAAAAGGAGCAACATAG
Terms and licenses: Academic/Nonprofit Terms; Industry Terms: Not Available to Industry
Depositor comments: NM_001297734,ENST00000595559 . The transcription factor ORF portion of this plasmid was synthesized by Genewiz. Please test multiple small colonies in case of plasmid recombination. To make this collection available in a timely manner, a portion of this collection was not fully sequenced by Addgene. If an Addgene verified full plasmid sequence is not available, please contact us prior to placing an order to request the full sequence.
How to cite: TFORF2181 was a gift from Feng Zhang (Addgene plasmid # 143573 ; http://n2t.net/addgene:143573 ; RRID:Addgene_143573)
