>Addgene plasmid #143573 | TFORF2181 | depositor partial sequence | sequence record 282849 | Insert
ACCGCCACCATGGCAGCGGCTGCGCCGAGGCGCCCGACTCAGGGCACTGTGACCTTTGAAGATGTGGCTG
TGAACTTTTCCCAGGAGGAGTGGTGTCTTCTTAGTGAGGCTCAGAGGTGCTTGTACCGTGATGTGATGCT
AGAGAACCTGGCTCTCATATCCTCGCTGGGTTGTTGGTGTGGATCAAAAGATGAGGAGGCACCTTGTAAG
CAGAGAATTTCTGTACAAAGAGAGTCTCAGAGCAGGACTCCTAGGGCAGGTGTTTCTCCTAAGAAGGCTC
ACCCCTGTGAAATGTGTGGCCTCATCTTGGAGGATGTTTTTCACTTTGCTGACCACCAGGAAACTCATCA
CAAGCAGAAGCTGAACAGGAGTGGAGCATGTGGAAAAAACTTGGATGACACTGCATACCTTCATCAGCAC
CAGAAGCAGCATATTGGAGAGAAATTCTACAGAAAGAGTGTCAGAGAAGCATCGTTTGTAAAGAAACGTA
AGCTCAGGGTGTCACAGGAGCCATTTGTCTTCCGCGAGTTTGGGAAGGACGTTCTGCCCAGTTCAGGATT
GTGCCAAGAAGCAGCTGCTGTAGAGAAGACAGACAGTGAAACTATGCATGGCCCACCCTTTCAGGAGGGA
AAAACTAATTACAGTTGTGGAAAACGCACAAAAGCCTTCAGCACCAAACACTCAGTTATTCCACACCAGA
AACTTTTCACTAGAGATGGATGTTATGTGTGCAGTGATTGTGGAAAATCCTTTAGCAGATATGTCAGCTT
CAGTAATCATCAGCGAGATCACACTGCAAAAGGACCTTATGATTGTGGAGAGTGTGGGAAATCTTATAGT
CGAAAGAGCAGCCTTATTCAACATCAGCGAGTCCACACTGGAAAGACAGCTTATCCCTGTGAGGAGTGCG
GGAAATCTTTTAGTCAGAAGGGCAGCCTTATTAGCCATCAGCGTGTTCACACTGGAGAAAGGCCTTATGA
GTGTAGAGAATATGGGAAATCTTTTGGTCAAAAGGGTAACCTCATTCAACATCAGCAAGGTCACACTGGA
GAGAGAGCTTATCACTGTGGGGAATGTGGGAAATCTTTTCGTCAGAAGTTCTGCTTTATTAACCATCAGC
GTGTTCACACTGGAGAAAGGCCTTACAAGTGTGGAGAATGTGGAAAATCTTTTGGTCAAAAGGGCAACCT
CGTTCAACATCAGCGAGGTCATACTGGAGAAAGGCCCTATGAGTGCAAGGAATGTGGGAAATCATTTAGG
TACAGATCCCACCTCACTGAACACCAGAGACTTCACACTGGGGAAAGACCTTACAATTGTAGGGAATGTG
GGAAATTATTTAACAGGAAGTATCATCTTCTCGTTCATGAGAGAGTTCACACTGGAGAAAGGCCATATGC
GTGTGAGGTATGTGGGAAATTATTTGGTAATAAGAACTGCGTGACTATACATCAGAGGATTCACACTGGA
GAAAGGCCGTATGAATGCAATGAATGTGGGAAATCATTTCTTTCCAGCTCTGCGCTTCATGTTCATAAAA
GAGTTCATTCTGGACAAAAGCCTTATAAGTGCAGTGAATGTGGAAAATCCTTTGCTGAATGTTCCAGTCT
CATTAAACACAGGAGAATTCACACTGGAGAAAGGCCTTATGAATGTACCAAATGTGGAAAAACATTTCAG
CGAAGCTCTACCCTCCTTCATCATCAGAGTTCACACAGGAGAAAGGCCTTATAGTAATGAACTAGTCCGT
AACTTGAAAGTATTTCGATTTCTTGGCTTTATATATCTTGTGGAAAGGACGACCGTTGTGCCCAGCCGGA
TTACTC
