>Addgene plasmid #143573 | TFORF2181 | depositor partial sequence | sequence record 282850 | Barcode
CCGTTGTGCCCAGCCGGATTACTC
